>Addgene plasmid #60971 | pT7-gRNA:kit-2-2 | depositor partial sequence | sequence record 98465 | gRNA target sequence
GTCAAGATGTCATCTTACGG
