>Addgene plasmid #60971 | pT7-gRNA:kit-2-2 | addgene partial sequence | sequence record 100200 | Kan-R 5'-ATCGCGAGCCCATTTATACC-3'
TCCATGTTGGAATTTAATCGCGGCTTCAAGCAAGACGTTTCCCGTTGAATATGGCTCATTTTAGCTTCCT
TAGCTCCTGAAAATCTCGATAACTCAAAAAATACGCCCGGTAGTGATCTTATTTCATTATGGTGAAAGTT
GGAACCTCTTACGTGCCGATCAAGTCAAAAGCCTCCGGTCGGAGGCTTTTGACTTTCTGCTATGGAGGTC
AGGTATGATTTAAATGGTCAGTATTGAGCCTCAGGAAACAGCTATGACATCAAGCTGACTAGATAATCTA
GCTGATCGTGGACCGATCATACGTATAATGCCGTAAGATCACGGGTCGCAGCACAGCTCGCGGTCCAGTA
GTGATCGACACTGCTCGATCCGCTCGCACCGCTAGCTAATACGACTCACTATAGGGTCAAGATGTCATCT
TACGGGTTTTAGAGCTAGAAATAGCAAGTTAAAATAAGGCTAGTCCGTTATCAACTTGAAAAAGTGGCAC
CGAGTCGGTGCTTTTAAAAAGCTTGGATCGACGAGAGCAGCGCGACTGGATCTGTCGCCCGTCTCAAACG
CAACCCTCCGGCGGTCGCATATCATTCAGGACGAGCCTCAGACTCCAGCGTAACTGGACTGCAATCAACT
CACTGGCTCACCTTCCGGTCCACGATCAGCTAGAATCAAGCTGACTAGATAAACTGGCCGTCGTTTTACA
CGGGTGGGCCTTTCTTCGGTAGAAAATCAAAGGATCTTCTTGAGATCCTTTTTTTCTGCGCGTAATCTGC
TGCTTGCAAACAAAAAAACCACCGCTACCAGCGGTGGTTTGTTTGCCGGATCAAGAGCTACCAACTCTTT
TTCCGAGGTAACTGGCTTCAGCAGAGCGCAGATACCAAATACTGTTCTTCTAGTGTAGCCGTAGTTAGGC
CACCACTTCAAGAACTCTGTAGCACCGCCTACATACCTCGCTCTGCTAATCCTGTTACCAGTGGCTGCTG
CCAGTGGCGATAAGTCGTGTCTTACCGGGTTG
