>Addgene plasmid #60971 | pT7-gRNA:kit-2-2 | addgene partial sequence | sequence record 100201 | pBR322ori-3 5'-tttgtttgcaagcagcagat-3'
GGATCTCAAGAAGATCCTTTGATTTTCTACCGAAGAAAGGCCCACCCGTGTAAAACGACGGCCAGTTTAT
CTAGTCAGCTTGATTCTAGCTGATCGTGGACCGGAAGGTGAGCCAGTGAGTTGATTGCAGTCCAGTTACG
CTGGAGTCTGAGGCTCGTCCTGAATGATATGCGACCGCCGGAGGGTTGCGTTTGAGACGGGCGACAGATC
CAGTCGCGCTGCTCTCGTCGATCCAAGCTTTTTAAAAGCACCGACTCGGTGCCACTTTTTCAAGTTGATA
ACGGACTAGCCTTATTTTAACTTGCTATTTCTAGCTCTAAAACCCGTAAGATGACATCTTGACCCTATAG
TGAGTCGTATTAGCTAGCGGTGCGAGCGGATCGAGCAGTGTCGATCACTACTGGACCGCGAGCTGTGCTG
CGACCCGTGATCTTACGGCATTATACGTATGATCGGTCCACGATCAGCTAGATTATCTAGTCAGCTTGAT
GTCATAGCTGTTTCCTGAGGCTCAATACTGACCATTTAAATCATACCTGACCTCCATAGCAGAAAGTCAA
AAGCCTCCGACCGGAGGCTTTTGACTTGATCGGCACGTAAGAGGTTCCAACTTTCACCATAATGAAATAA
GATCACTACCGGGCGTATTTTTTGAGTTATCGAGATTTTCAGGAGCTAAGGAAGCTAAAATGAGCCATAT
TCAACGGGAAACGTCTTGCTTGAAGCCGCGATTAAATTCCAACATGGATGCTGATTTATATGGGTATAAA
TGGGCTCGCGATAATGTCGGGCAATCAGGTGCGACAATCTATCGATTGTATGGGAAGCCCGATGCGCCAG
AGTTGTTTCTGAAACATGGCAAAGGTAGCGTTGCCAATGATGTTACAGATGAGATGGTCAGGCTAAACTG
GCTGACGGAATTTATGCCTCTTCCGACCATCAAGCATTTTATCCGTACTCCTGATGATGCATGGTTACTC
ACCACTGCGATCCCAGGGAAAACAGCATTCCAG
