[The description below was written by a language model from this plasmid's Addgene catalogue record.]
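Description:
pT7-gRNA:kit-2-2 is a small bacterial plasmid that serves as a template for producing a CRISPR guide RNA directed at the rat Kit locus. It is built on the DR274 backbone (about 2.1 kb without insert), is classed as a CRISPR vector, and is propagated in E. coli under kanamycin selection. The record gives no feature table, so the origin of replication and copy number are not documented. As the name indicates, guide expression is driven by a T7 promoter. This arrangement is generally used for in vitro transcription of the guide with T7 RNA polymerase rather than for expression inside mammalian cells, although the record does not spell out how the RNA is made or delivered.

The insert is a 20-bp protospacer sequence from Rattus norvegicus Kit (the v-kit Hardy-Zuckerman 4 feline sarcoma viral oncogene homolog). In guide vectors of this type, the spacer is placed upstream of the constant guide RNA scaffold so that transcription gives a complete single guide RNA, but the scaffold is not itemised in the record. According to the depositor's comments, this guide does not target Kit coding sequence. It targets an integrated endogenous retroviral element of roughly 7.1 kb that lies in the first intron of Kit.

The plasmid carries no Cas9, so the nuclease has to come from a separate source. The associated work concerns allele-specific genome editing and correction of disease-associated phenotypes in rats using CRISPR-Cas. The "2-2" designation suggests the plasmid is one of a series of Kit guides, though the record does not describe the others.
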