Addgene plasmid #60971: pT7-gRNA:kit-2-2
Purpose: Expression vector of rat Kit-2-2 guide RNA
Depositing lab: Tomoji Mashimo. Depositing organization: Kyoto University, Graduate School of Medicine. Publication: Allele-specific genome editing and correction of disease-associated phenotypes in rats using the CRISPR-Cas platform. Yoshimi K, Kaneko T, Voigt B, Mashimo T. Nat Commun. 2014 Jun 26;5:4240. doi: 10.1038/ncomms5240. PubMed 24967838.
Backbone
  Vector backbone: DR274
  Backbone size w/o insert (bp): 2147
  Vector type: CRISPR
Growth in bacteria
  Bacterial resistance: Kanamycin, 50 μg/mL
  Growth temperature: 37°C
  Growth strain: DH5alpha
  Copy number: Unknown
Gene/Insert
  Gene/Insert name: v-kit Hardy-Zuckerman 4 feline sarcoma viral oncogene homolog gRNA (alt names: Kit; H)
  Species: R. norvegicus (rat)
  Insert size (bp): 20
  Entrez Gene: Kit
Terms and licenses: Academic/Nonprofit Terms; Industry Terms: Not Available to Industry
Depositor comments: Targets an integrated 7,098-bp endogenous retroviral element (ERV) within the first intron of the Kit gene
How to cite: pT7-gRNA:kit-2-2 was a gift from Tomoji Mashimo (Addgene plasmid # 60971 ; http://n2t.net/addgene:60971 ; RRID:Addgene_60971)
